>Addgene plasmid #112757 | pLVX Flag RagC S75N | addgene full sequence | sequence record 460297 | Addgene NGS Result
TGGAAGGGCTAATTCACTCCCAAAGAAGACAAGATATCCTTGATCTGTGGATCTACCACACACAAGGCTA
CTTCCCTGATTAGCAGAACTACACACCAGGGCCAGGGGTCAGATATCCACTGACCTTTGGATGGTGCTAC
AAGCTAGTACCAGTTGAGCCAGATAAGGTAGAAGAGGCCAATAAAGGAGAGAACACCAGCTTGTTACACC
CTGTGAGCCTGCATGGGATGGATGACCCGGAGAGAGAAGTGTTAGAGTGGAGGTTTGACAGCCGCCTAGC
ATTTCATCACGTGGCCCGAGAGCTGCATCCGGAGTACTTCAAGAACTGCTGATATCGAGCTTGCTACAAG
GGACTTTCCGCTGGGGACTTTCCAGGGAGGCGTGGCCTGGGCGGGACTGGGGAGTGGCGAGCCCTCAGAT
CCTGCATATAAGCAGCTGCTTTTTGCCTGTACTGGGTCTCTCTGGTTAGACCAGATCTGAGCCTGGGAGC
TCTCTGGCTAACTAGGGAACCCACTGCTTAAGCCTCAATAAAGCTTGCCTTGAGTGCTTCAAGTAGTGTG
TGCCCGTCTGTTGTGTGACTCTGGTAACTAGAGATCCCTCAGACCCTTTTAGTCAGTGTGGAAAATCTCT
AGCAGTGGCGCCCGAACAGGGACTTGAAAGCGAAAGGGAAACCAGAGGAGCTCTCTCGACGCAGGACTCG
GCTTGCTGAAGCGCGCACGGCAAGAGGCGAGGGGCGGCGACTGGTGAGTACGCCAAAAATTTTGACTAGC
GGAGGCTAGAAGGAGAGAGATGGGTGCGAGAGCGTCAGTATTAAGCGGGGGAGAATTAGATCGCGATGGG
AAAAAATTCGGTTAAGGCCAGGGGGAAAGAAAAAATATAAATTAAAACATATAGTATGGGCAAGCAGGGA
GCTAGAACGATTCGCAGTTAATCCTGGCCTGTTAGAAACATCAGAAGGCTGTAGACAAATACTGGGACAG
CTACAACCATCCCTTCAGACAGGATCAGAAGAACTTAGATCATTATATAATACAGTAGCAACCCTCTATT
GTGTGCATCAAAGGATAGAGATAAAAGACACCAAGGAAGCTTTAGACAAGATAGAGGAAGAGCAAAACAA
AAGTAAGACCACCGCACAGCAAGCGGCCGGCCGCTGATCTTCAGACCTGGAGGAGGAGATATGAGGGACA
ATTGGAGAAGTGAATTATATAAATATAAAGTAGTAAAAATTGAACCATTAGGAGTAGCACCCACCAAGGC
AAAGAGAAGAGTGGTGCAGAGAGAAAAAAGAGCAGTGGGAATAGGAGCTTTGTTCCTTGGGTTCTTGGGA
GCAGCAGGAAGCACTATGGGCGCAGCGTCAATGACGCTGACGGTACAGGCCAGACAATTATTGTCTGGTA
TAGTGCAGCAGCAGAACAATTTGCTGAGGGCTATTGAGGCGCAACAGCATCTGTTGCAACTCACAGTCTG
GGGCATCAAGCAGCTCCAGGCAAGAATCCTGGCTGTGGAAAGATACCTAAAGGATCAACAGCTCCTGGGG
ATTTGGGGTTGCTCTGGAAAACTCATTTGCACCACTGCTGTGCCTTGGAATGCTAGTTGGAGTAATAAAT
CTCTGGAACAGATTTGGAATCACACGACCTGGATGGAGTGGGACAGAGAAATTAACAATTACACAAGCTT
AATACACTCCTTAATTGAAGAATCGCAAAACCAGCAAGAAAAGAATGAACAAGAATTATTGGAATTAGAT
AAATGGGCAAGTTTGTGGAATTGGTTTAACATAACAAATTGGCTGTGGTATATAAAATTATTCATAATGA
TAGTAGGAGGCTTGGTAGGTTTAAGAATAGTTTTTGCTGTACTTTCTATAGTGAATAGAGTTAGGCAGGG
ATATTCACCATTATCGTTTCAGACCCACCTCCCAACCCCGAGGGGACCCGACAGGCCCGAAGGAATAGAA
GAAGAAGGTGGAGAGAGAGACAGAGACAGATCCATTCGATTAGTGAACGGATCTCGACGGTATCGCCTTT
AAAAGAAAAGGGGGGATTGGGGGGTACAGTGCAGGGGAAAGAATAGTAGACATAATAGCAACAGACATAC
AAACTAAAGAATTACAAAAACAAATTACAAAAATTCAAAATTTTCGGGTTTATTACAGGGACAGCAGAGA
TCCAGTTTATCGATGAGTAATTCATACAAAAGGACTCGCCCCTGCCTTGGGGAATCCCAGGGACCGTCGT
TAAACTCCCACTAACGTAGAACCCAGAGATCGCTGCGTTCCCGCCCCCTCACCCGCCCGCTCTCGTCATC
ACTGAGGTGGAGAAGAGCATGCGTGAGGCTCCGGTGCCCGTCAGTGGGCAGAGCGCACATCGCCCACAGT
CCCCGAGAAGTTGGGGGGAGGGGTCGGCAATTGAACCGGTGCCTAGAGAAGGTGGCGCGGGGTAAACTGG
GAAAGTGATGTCGTGTACTGGCTCCGCCTTTTTCCCGAGGGTGGGGGAGAACCGTATATAAGTGCAGTAG
TCGCCGTGAACGTTCTTTTTCGCAACGGGTTTGCCGCCAGAACACAGGTAAGTGCCGTGTGTGGTTCCCG
CGGGCCTGGCCTCTTTACGGGTTATGGCCCTTGCGTGCCTTGAATTACTTCCACGCCCCTGGCTGCAGTA
CGTGATTCTTGATCCCGAGCTTCGGGTTGGAAGTGGGTGGGAGAGTTCGAGGCCTTGCGCTTAAGGAGCC
CCTTCGCCTCGTGCTTGAGTTGAGGCCTGGCTTGGGCGCTGGGGCCGCCGCGTGCGAATCTGGTGGCACC
TTCGCGCCTGTCTCGCTGCTTTCGATAAGTCTCTAGCCATTTAAAATTTTTGATGACCTGCTGCGACGCT
TTTTTTCTGGCAAGATAGTCTTGTAAATGCGGGCCAAGATCTGCACACTGGTATTTCGGTTTTTGGGGCC
GCGGGCGGCGACGGGGCCCGTGCGTCCCAGCGCACATGTTCGGCGAGGCGGGGCCTGCGAGCGCGGCCAC
CGAGAATCGGACGGGGGTAGTCTCAAGCTGGCCGGCCTGCTCTGGTGCCTGGCCTCGCGCCGCCGTGTAT
CGCCCCGCCCTGGGCGGCAAGGCTGGCCCGGTCGGCACCAGTTGCGTGAGCGGAAAGATGGCCGCTTCCC
GGCCCTGCTGCAGGGAGCTCAAAATGGAGGACGCGGCGCTCGGGAGAGCGGGCGGGTGAGTCACCCACAC
AAAGGAAAAGGGCCTTTCCGTCCTCAGCCGTCGCTTCATGTGACTCCACGGAGTACCGGGCGCCGTCCAG
GCACCTCGATTAGTTCTCGAGCTTTTGGAGTACGTCGTCTTTAGGTTGGGGGGAGGGGTTTTATGCGATG
GAGTTTCCCCACACTGAGTGGGTGGAGACTGAAGTTAGGCCAGCTTGGCACTTGATGTAATTCTCCTTGG
AATTTGCCCTTTTTGAGTTTGGATCTTGGTTCATTCTCAAGCCTCAGACAGTGGTTCAAAGTTTTTTTCT
TCCATTTCAGGTGTCGTGAGGATCGCTAGCGCTACCGGACTCAGATCTCGAGCTCAAGCTTCGAATTGGA
TCCACGTGGAATTCGCCACCATGGACTACAAAGACGATGACGACAAGATGAGCCTGCAGTATGGCGCCGA
GGAGACCCCTCTGGCCGGATCCTACGGAGCAGCAGACTCTTTCCCAAAGGATTTTGGCTATGGCGTGGAA
GAGGAGGAGGAGGAGGCAGCAGCAGCAGGAGGAGGAGTGGGAGCCGGCGCCGGCGGCGGCTGTGGCCCAG
GCGGCGCCGACAGCTCCAAGCCAAGGATCCTGCTGATGGGACTGCGGAGATCTGGCAAGAACAGCATCCA
GAAGGTGGTGTTCCACAAGATGTCTCCCAATGAGACCCTGTTTCTGGAGAGCACAAACAAGATCTACAAG
GACGACATCAGCAACTCCTCTTTCGTGAATTTTCAGATCTGGGACTTCCCTGGCCAGATGGACTTCTTTG
ATCCAACCTTCGATTATGAGATGATCTTTAGGGGCACAGGCGCCCTGATCTACGTGATCGACGCCCAGGA
CGATTATATGGAGGCCCTGACCCGCCTGCACATCACAGTGAGCAAGGCCTACAAGGTGAACCCTGACATG
AATTTCGAGGTGTTTATCCACAAGGTGGATGGCCTGTCCGACGATCACAAGATCGAGACCCAGAGGGACA
TCCACCAGCGCGCCAATGACGATCTGGCCGATGCCGGCCTGGAGAAGCTGCACCTGTCCTTCTACCTGAC
CTCTATCTATGATCACAGCATCTTCGAGGCCTTTTCCAAGGTGGTGCAGAAGCTGATCCCCCAGCTGCCT
ACACTGGAGAACCTGCTGAATATCTTTATCTCTAACAGCGGCATCGAGAAGGCCTTCCTGTTTGACGTGG
TGAGCAAGATCTACATCGCCACCGACAGCTCCCCCGTGGATATGCAGTCCTATGAGCTGTGCTGTGACAT
GATCGACGTGGTCATCGACGTGAGCTGCATCTACGGCCTGAAGGAGGACGGATCCGGATCTGCCTATGAT
AAGGAGAGCATGGCCATCATCAAGCTGAACAATACCACAGTGCTGTACCTGAAGGAGGTGACCAAGTTCC
TGGCCCTGGTGTGCATCCTGCGGGAGGAGTCCTTTGAGAGAAAGGGCCTGATCGACTATAACTTCCACTG
TTTTCGGAAGGCCATCCACGAGGTGTTCGAAGTGGGCGTGACAAGCCACAGATCCTGCGGCCACCAGACC
TCCGCATCATCACTGAAGGCACTGACCCACAACGGCACACCACGAAACGCTATCTAGCCCGGGCTCATCT
AGATAATTCTACCGGGTAGGGGAGGCGCTTTTCCCAAGGCAGTCTGGAGCATGCGCTTTAGCAGCCCCGC
TGGGCACTTGGCGCTACACAAGTGGCCTCTGGCCTCGCACACATTCCACATCCACCGGTAGGCGCCAACC
GGCTCCGTTCTTTGGTGGCCCCTTCGCGCCACCTTCTACTCCTCCCCTAGTCAGGAAGTTCCCCCCCGCC
CCGCAGCTCGCGTCGTGCAGGACGTGACAAATGGAAGTAGCACGTCTCACTAGTCTCGTGCAGATGGACA
GCACCGCTGAGCAATGGAAGCGGGTAGGCCTTTGGGGCAGCGGCCAATAGCAGCTTTGCTCCTTCGCTTT
CTGGGCTCAGAGGCTGGGAAGGGGTGGGTCCGGGGGCGGGCTCAGGGGCGGGCTCAGGGGCGGGGCGGGC
GCCCGAAGGTCCTCCGGAGGCCCGGCATTCTGCACGCTTCAAAAGCGCACGTCTGCCGCGCTGTTCTCCT
CTTCCTCATCTCCGGGCCTTTCGACCTGCAGCCCAAGCTTACCATGACCGAGTACAAGCCCACGGTGCGC
CTCGCCACCCGCGACGACGTCCCCAGGGCCGTACGCACCCTCGCCGCCGCGTTCGCCGACTACCCCGCCA
CGCGCCACACCGTCGATCCGGACCGCCACATCGAGCGGGTCACCGAGCTGCAAGAACTCTTCCTCACGCG
CGTCGGGCTCGACATCGGCAAGGTGTGGGTCGCGGACGACGGCGCCGCGGTGGCGGTCTGGACCACGCCG
GAGAGCGTCGAAGCGGGGGCGGTGTTCGCCGAGATCGGCCCGCGCATGGCCGAGTTGAGCGGTTCCCGGC
TGGCCGCGCAGCAACAGATGGAAGGCCTCCTGGCGCCGCACCGGCCCAAGGAGCCCGCGTGGTTCCTGGC
CACCGTCGGCGTCTCGCCCGACCACCAGGGCAAGGGTCTGGGCAGCGCCGTCGTGCTCCCCGGAGTGGAG
GCGGCCGAGCGCGCCGGGGTGCCCGCCTTCCTGGAGACCTCCGCGCCCCGCAACCTCCCCTTCTACGAGC
GGCTCGGCTTCACCGTCACCGCCGACGTCGAGGTGCCCGAAGGACCGCGCACCTGGTGCATGACCCGCAA
GCCCGGTGCCTGACCGCGTCTGGAACAATCAACCTCTGGATTACAAAATTTGTGAAAGATTGACTGGTAT
TCTTAACTATGTTGCTCCTTTTACGCTATGTGGATACGCTGCTTTAATGCCTTTGTATCATGCTATTGCT
TCCCGTATGGCTTTCATTTTCTCCTCCTTGTATAAATCCTGGTTGCTGTCTCTTTATGAGGAGTTGTGGC
CCGTTGTCAGGCAACGTGGCGTGGTGTGCACTGTGTTTGCTGACGCAACCCCCACTGGTTGGGGCATTGC
CACCACCTGTCAGCTCCTTTCCGGGACTTTCGCTTTCCCCCTCCCTATTGCCACGGCGGAACTCATCGCC
GCCTGCCTTGCCCGCTGCTGGACAGGGGCTCGGCTGTTGGGCACTGACAATTCCGTGGTGTTGTCGGGGA
AGCTGACGTCCTTTCCATGGCTGCTCGCCTGTGTTGCCACCTGGATTCTGCGCGGGACGTCCTTCTGCTA
CGTCCCTTCGGCCCTCAATCCAGCGGACCTTCCTTCCCGCGGCCTGCTGCCGGCTCTGCGGCCTCTTCCG
CGTCTTCGCCTTCGCCCTCAGACGAGTCGGATCTCCCTTTGGGCCGCCTCCCCGCCTGGAATTAATTCTG
CAGTCGAGACCTAGAAAAACATGGAGCAATCACAAGTAGCAATACAGCAGCTACCAATGCTGATTGTGCC
TGGCTAGAAGCACAAGAGGAGGAGGAGGTGGGTTTTCCAGTCACACCTCAGGTACCTTTAAGACCAATGA
CTTACAAGGCAGCTGTAGATCTTAGCCACTTTTTAAAAGAAAAGAGGGGACTGGAAGGGCTAATTCACTC
CCAACGAAGACAAGATATCCTTGATCTGTGGATCTACCACACACAAGGCTACTTCCCTGATTAGCAGAAC
TACACACCAGGGCCAGGGGTCAGATATCCACTGACCTTTGGATGGTGCTACAAGCTAGTACCAGTTGAGC
CAGATAAGGTAGAAGAGGCCAATAAAGGAGAGAACACCAGCTTGTTACACCCTGTGAGCCTGCATGGGAT
GGATGACCCGGAGAGAGAAGTGTTAGAGTGGAGGTTTGACAGCCGCCTAGCATTTCATCACGTGGCCCGA
GAGCTGCATCCGGAGTACTTCAAGAACTGCTGATATCGAGCTTGCTACAAGGGACTTTCCGCTGGGGACT
TTCCAGGGAGGCGTGGCCTGGGCGGGACTGGGGAGTGGCGAGCCCTCAGATCCTGCATATAAGCAGCTGC
TTTTTGCCTGTACTGGGTCTCTCTGGTTAGACCAGATCTGAGCCTGGGAGCTCTCTGGCTAACTAGGGAA
CCCACTGCTTAAGCCTCAATAAAGCTTGCCTTGAGTGCTTCAAGTAGTGTGTGCCCGTCTGTTGTGTGAC
TCTGGTAACTAGAGATCCCTCAGACCCTTTTAGTCAGTGTGGAAAATCTCTAGCAGTAGTAGTTCATGTC
ATCTTATTATTCAGTATTTATAACTTGCAAAGAAATGAATATCAGAGAGTGAGAGGCCTTGACATTGCTA
GCGTTTTACCGTCGACCTCTAGCTAGAGCTTGGCGTAATCATGGTCATAGCTGTTTCCTGTGTGAAATTG
TTATCCGCTCACAATTCCACACAACATACGAGCCGGAAGCATAAAGTGTAAAGCCTGGGGTGCCTAATGA
GTGAGCTAACTCACATTAATTGCGTTGCGCTCACTGCCCGCTTTCCAGTCGGGAAACCTGTCGTGCCAGC
TGCATTAATGAATCGGCCAACGCGCGGGGAGAGGCGGTTTGCGTATTGGGCGCTCTTCCGCTTCCTCGCT
CACTGACTCGCTGCGCTCGGTCGTTCGGCTGCGGCGAGCGGTATCAGCTCACTCAAAGGCGGTAATACGG
TTATCCACAGAATCAGGGGATAACGCAGGAAAGAACATGTGAGCAAAAGGCCAGCAAAAGGCCAGGAACC
GTAAAAAGGCCGCGTTGCTGGCGTTTTTCCATAGGCTCCGCCCCCCTGACGAGCATCACAAAAATCGACG
CTCAAGTCAGAGGTGGCGAAACCCGACAGGACTATAAAGATACCAGGCGTTTCCCCCTGGAAGCTCCCTC
GTGCGCTCTCCTGTTCCGACCCTGCCGCTTACCGGATACCTGTCCGCCTTTCTCCCTTCGGGAAGCGTGG
CGCTTTCTCATAGCTCACGCTGTAGGTATCTCAGTTCGGTGTAGGTCGTTCGCTCCAAGCTGGGCTGTGT
GCACGAACCCCCCGTTCAGCCCGACCGCTGCGCCTTATCCGGTAACTATCGTCTTGAGTCCAACCCGGTA
AGACACGACTTATCGCCACTGGCAGCAGCCACTGGTAACAGGATTAGCAGAGCGAGGTATGTAGGCGGTG
CTACAGAGTTCTTGAAGTGGTGGCCTAACTACGGCTACACTAGAAGAACAGTATTTGGTATCTGCGCTCT
GCTGAAGCCAGTTACCTTCGGAAAAAGAGTTGGTAGCTCTTGATCCGGCAAACAAACCACCGCTGGTAGC
GGTGGTTTTTTTGTTTGCAAGCAGCAGATTACGCGCAGAAAAAAAGGATCTCAAGAAGATCCTTTGATCT
TTTCTACGGGGTCTGACGCTCAGTGGAACGAAAACTCACGTTAAGGGATTTTGGTCATGAGATTATCAAA
AAGGATCTTCACCTAGATCCTTTTAAATTAAAAATGAAGTTTTAAATCAATCTAAAGTATATATGAGTAA
ACTTGGTCTGACAGTTACCAATGCTTAATCAGTGAGGCACCTATCTCAGCGATCTGTCTATTTCGTTCAT
CCATAGTTGCCTGACTCCCCGTCGTGTAGATAACTACGATACGGGAGGGCTTACCATCTGGCCCCAGTGC
TGCAATGATACCGCGAGACCCACGCTCACCGGCTCCAGATTTATCAGCAATAAACCAGCCAGCCGGAAGG
GCCGAGCGCAGAAGTGGTCCTGCAACTTTATCCGCCTCCATCCAGTCTATTAATTGTTGCCGGGAAGCTA
GAGTAAGTAGTTCGCCAGTTAATAGTTTGCGCAACGTTGTTGCCATTGCTACAGGCATCGTGGTGTCACG
CTCGTCGTTTGGTATGGCTTCATTCAGCTCCGGTTCCCAACGATCAAGGCGAGTTACATGATCCCCCATG
TTGTGCAAAAAAGCGGTTAGCTCCTTCGGTCCTCCGATCGTTGTCAGAAGTAAGTTGGCCGCAGTGTTAT
CACTCATGGTTATGGCAGCACTGCATAATTCTCTTACTGTCATGCCATCCGTAAGATGCTTTTCTGTGAC
TGGTGAGTACTCAACCAAGTCATTCTGAGAATAGTGTATGCGGCGACCGAGTTGCTCTTGCCCGGCGTCA
ATACGGGATAATACCGCGCCACATAGCAGAACTTTAAAAGTGCTCATCATTGGAAAACGTTCTTCGGGGC
GAAAACTCTCAAGGATCTTACCGCTGTTGAGATCCAGTTCGATGTAACCCACTCGTGCACCCAACTGATC
TTCAGCATCTTTTACTTTCACCAGCGTTTCTGGGTGAGCAAAAACAGGAAGGCAAAATGCCGCAAAAAAG
GGAATAAGGGCGACACGGAAATGTTGAATACTCATACTCTTCCTTTTTCAATATTATTGAAGCATTTATC
AGGGTTATTGTCTCATGAGCGGATACATATTTGAATGTATTTAGAAAAATAAACAAATAGGGGTTCCGCG
CACATTTCCCCGAAAAGTGCCACCTGACGTCGACGGATCGGGAGATCAACTTGTTTATTGCAGCTTATAA
TGGTTACAAATAAAGCAATAGCATCACAAATTTCACAAATAAAGCATTTTTTTCACTGCATTCTAGTTGT
GGTTTGTCCAAACTCATCAATGTATCTTATCATGTCTGGATCAACTGGATAACTCAAGCTAACCAAAATC
ATCCCAAACTTCCCACCCCATACCCTATTACCACTGCCAATTACCTGTGGTTTCATTTACTCTAAACCTG
TGATTCCTCTGAATTATTTTCATTTTAAAGAAATTGTATTTGTTAAATATGTACTACAAACTTAGTAGT
Features (pLannotate 1.2.2; 26 found; start..end, strand, type, name):
    377..634     +  LTR            5' LTR (truncated): truncated 5' long terminal repeat (LTR) from HIV-1
    681..806     +  misc_feature   HIV-1 Ψ: packaging signal of human immunodeficiency virus type 1
    790..1128    +  CDS            HIV-1 gag (fragment): gag protein from human immunodeficiency virus 1; gag
   1303..1536    +  misc_feature   RRE: The Rev response element (RRE) of HIV-1 allows for Rev-dependent mRNA export from the nucleus to the cytoplasm.
   1913..2013    +  CDS            Rev (fragment): human immunodeficiency virus 1 (HIV-1) Rev protein; rev; enhances nuclear export of unspliced and incompletely spliced viral mRNAs
   2028..2143    +  misc_feature   cPPT/CTS: central polypurine tract and central termination sequence of HIV-1 (lacking the first T)
   2356..2567    +  promoter       EF-1α core promoter: core promoter for human elongation factor EF-1α
   2568..2681    +  intron         EF-1α intron A (fragment): intron upstream of the start codon of human EF-1α
   3307..3510    +  intron         EF-1α intron A: truncated intron upstream of the start codon of human EF-1α
   3525..3567    +  misc_feature   MCS (fragment): multiple cloning site
   3593..3613    +  CDS            3xFLAG (fragment): three tandem FLAG® epitope tags
   3618..4814    +  CDS            RRAGC: RRAGC_HUMAN - Experimental evidence at protein level: Swiss-Prot protein existence level 1. Guanine nucleotide-binding protein that plays a crucial role in the cellular response to amino acid availability through regulation of the mTORC1 signaling cascade (PubMed:20381137, PubMed:27234373, PubMed:24095279). Forms heterodimeric Rag complexes with RRAGA or RRAGB and cycles between an inactive GTP-bound and an active GDP-bound form (PubMed:24095279). In its active form participates in the relocalization of mTORC1 to the lysosomes and its subsequent activation by the GTPase RHEB (PubMed:20381137,
   4844..5343    +  promoter       PGK promoter: mouse phosphoglycerate kinase 1 promoter
   5364..5963    +  CDS            PuroR: puromycin N-acetyltransferase; pac from Streptomyces alboniger; confers resistance to puromycin
   5977..6565    +  misc_feature   WPRE: woodchuck hepatitis virus posttranscriptional regulatory element
   6582..7100    +  CDS            nef (fragment): NEF_HV1BR - Experimental evidence at protein level: Swiss-Prot protein existence level 1. Extracellular Nef protein targets CD4(+) T-lymphocytes for apoptosis by interacting with CXCR4 surface receptors (PubMed:14990729). From Human immunodeficiency virus type 1 group M subtype B (isolate BRU/LAI) (HIV-1).
   7148..7405    +  LTR            5' LTR (truncated): truncated 5' long terminal repeat (LTR) from HIV-1
   7558..7574    -  protein_bind   lac operator: The lac repressor binds to the lac operator to inhibit transcription in E. coli. This inhibition can be relieved by adding lactose or isopropyl-β-D-thiogalactopyranoside (IPTG). lac repressor encoded by lacI
   7582..7612    -  promoter       lac promoter: promoter for the E. coli lac operon
   7627..7648    -  protein_bind   CAP binding site: CAP binding activates transcription in the presence of cAMP. E. coli catabolite activator protein
   7661..7753    -  CDS            lacI (fragment): lac repressor; lacI; The lac repressor binds to the lac operator to inhibit transcription in E. coli. This inhibition can be relieved by adding lactose or isopropyl-β-D-thiogalactopyranoside (IPTG).
   7936..8524    -  rep_origin     ori: high-copy-number ColE1/pMB1/pBR322/pUC origin of replication
   8695..9555    -  CDS            AmpR: β-lactamase; bla; confers resistance to ampicillin, carbenicillin, and related antibiotics
   9556..9660    -  promoter       AmpR promoter: bla
   9708..9842    +  polyA_signal   SV40 poly(A) signal: SV40 polyadenylation signal
  10009..329     +  CDS            nef (fragment) (across the origin): NEF_HV1BR - Experimental evidence at protein level: Swiss-Prot protein existence level 1. Extracellular Nef protein targets CD4(+) T-lymphocytes for apoptosis by interacting with CXCR4 surface receptors (PubMed:14990729). From Human immunodeficiency virus type 1 group M subtype B (isolate BRU/LAI) (HIV-1).
