>Addgene plasmid #112757 | pLVX Flag RagC S75N Sequencing Result | analyzer sequence | sequence record 226461
TGGAAGGGCTAATTCACTCCCAAAGAAGACAAGATATCCTTGATCTGTGGATCTACCACACACAAGGCTA
CTTCCCTGATTAGCAGAACTACACACCAGGGCCAGGGGTCAGATATCCACTGACCTTTGGATGGTGCTAC
AAGCTAGTACCAGTTGAGCCAGATAAGGTAGAAGAGGCCAATAAAGGAGAGAACACCAGCTTGTTACACC
CTGTGAGCCTGCATGGGATGGATGACCCGGAGAGAGAAGTGTTAGAGTGGAGGTTTGACAGCCGCCTAGC
ATTTCATCACGTGGCCCGAGAGCTGCATCCGGAGTACTTCAAGAACTGCTGATATCGAGCTTGCTACAAG
GGACTTTCCGCTGGGGACTTTCCAGGGAGGCGTGGCCTGGGCGGGACTGGGGAGTGGCGAGCCCTCAGAT
CCTGCATATAAGCAGCTGCTTTTTGCCTGTACTGGGTCTCTCTGGTTAGACCAGATCTGAGCCTGGGAGC
TCTCTGGCTAACTAGGGAACCCACTGCTTAAGCCTCAATAAAGCTTGCCTTGAGTGCTTCAAGTAGTGTG
TGCCCGTCTGTTGTGTGACTCTGGTAACTAGAGATCCCTCAGACCCTTTTAGTCAGTGTGGAAAATCTCT
AGCAGTGGCGCCCGAACAGGGACTTGAAAGCGAAAGGGAAACCAGAGGAGCTCTCTCGACGCAGGACTCG
GCTTGCTGAAGCGCGCACGGCAAGAGGCGAGGGGCGGCGACTGGTGAGTACGCCAAAAATTTTGACTAGC
GGAGGCTAGAAGGAGAGAGATGGGTGCGAGAGCGTCAGTATTAAGCGGGGGAGAATTAGATCGCGATGGG
AAAAAATTCGGTTAAGGCCAGGGGGAAAGAAAAAATATAAATTAAAACATATAGTATGGGCAAGCAGGGA
GCTAGAACGATTCGCAGTTAATCCTGGCCTGTTAGAAACATCAGAAGGCTGTAGACAAATACTGGGACAG
CTACAACCATCCCTTCAGACAGGATCAGAAGAACTTAGATCATTATATAATACAGTAGCAACCCTCTATT
GTGTGCATCAAAGGATAGAGATAAAAGACACCAAGGAAGCTTTAGACAAGATAGAGGAAGAGCAAAACAA
AAGTAAGACCACCGCACAGCAAGCGGCCGGCCGCTGATCTTCAGACCTGGAGGAGGAGATATGAGGGACA
ATTGGAGAAGTGAATTATATAAATATAAAGTAGTAAAAATTGAACCATTAGGAGTAGCACCCACCAAGGC
AAAGAGAAGAGTGGTGCAGAGAGAAAAAAGAGCAGTGGGAATAGGAGCTTTGTTCCTTGGGTTCTTGGGA
GCAGCAGGAAGCACTATGGGCGCAGCGTCAATGACGCTGACGGTACAGGCCAGACAATTATTGTCTGGTA
TAGTGCAGCAGCAGAACAATTTGCTGAGGGCTATTGAGGCGCAACAGCATCTGTTGCAACTCACAGTCTG
GGGCATCAAGCAGCTCCAGGCAAGAATCCTGGCTGTGGAAAGATACCTAAAGGATCAACAGCTCCTGGGG
ATTTGGGGTTGCTCTGGAAAACTCATTTGCACCACTGCTGTGCCTTGGAATGCTAGTTGGAGTAATAAAT
CTCTGGAACAGATTTGGAATCACACGACCTGGATGGAGTGGGACAGAGAAATTAACAATTACACAAGCTT
AATACACTCCTTAATTGAAGAATCGCAAAACCAGCAAGAAAAGAATGAACAAGAATTATTGGAATTAGAT
AAATGGGCAAGTTTGTGGAATTGGTTTAACATAACAAATTGGCTGTGGTATATAAAATTATTCATAATGA
TAGTAGGAGGCTTGGTAGGTTTAAGAATAGTTTTTGCTGTACTTTCTATAGTGAATAGAGTTAGGCAGGG
ATATTCACCATTATCGTTTCAGACCCACCTCCCAACCCCGAGGGGACCCGACAGGCCCGAAGGAATAGAA
GAAGAAGGTGGAGAGAGAGACAGAGACAGATCCATTCGATTAGTGAACGGATCTCGACGGTATCGCCTTT
AAAAGAAAAGGGGGGATTGGGGGGTACAGTGCAGGGGAAAGAATAGTAGACATAATAGCAACAGACATAC
AAACTAAAGAATTACAAAAACAAATTACAAAAATTCAAAATTTTCGGGTTTATTACAGGGACAGCAGAGA
TCCAGTTTATCGATGAGTAATTCATACAAAAGGACTCGCCCCTGCCTTGGGGAATCCCAGGGACCGTCGT
TAAACTCCCACTAACGTAGAACCCAGAGATCGCTGCGTTCCCGCCCCCTCACCCGCCCGCTCTCGTCATC
ACTGAGGTGGAGAAGAGCATGCGTGAGGCTCCGGTGCCCGTCAGTGGGCAGAGCGCACATCGCCCACAGT
CCCCGAGAAGTTGGGGGGAGGGGTCGGCAATTGAACCGGTGCCTAGAGAAGGTGGCGCGGGGTAAACTGG
GAAAGTGATGTCGTGTACTGGCTCCGCCTTTTTCCCGAGGGTGGGGGAGAACCGTATATAAGTGCAGTAG
TCGCCGTGAACGTTCTTTTTCGCAACGGGTTTGCCGCCAGAACACAGGTAAGTGCCGTGTGTGGTTCCCG
CGGGCCTGGCCTCTTTACGGGTTATGGCCCTTGCGTGCCTTGAATTACTTCCACGCCCCTGGCTGCAGTA
CGTGATTCTTGATCCCGAGCTTCGGGTTGGAAGTGGGTGGGAGAGTTCGAGGCCTTGCGCTTAAGGAGCC
CCTTCGCCTCGTGCTTGAGTTGAGGCCTGGCTTGGGCGCTGGGGCCGCCGCGTGCGAATCTGGTGGCACC
TTCGCGCCTGTCTCGCTGCTTTCGATAAGTCTCTAGCCATTTAAAATTTTTGATGACCTGCTGCGACGCT
TTTTTTCTGGCAAGATAGTCTTGTAAATGCGGGCCAAGATCTGCACACTGGTATTTCGGTTTTTGGGGCC
GCGGGCGGCGACGGGGCCCGTGCGTCCCAGCGCACATGTTCGGCGAGGCGGGGCCTGCGAGCGCGGCCAC
CGAGAATCGGACGGGGGTAGTCTCAAGCTGGCCGGCCTGCTCTGGTGCCTGGCCTCGCGCCGCCGTGTAT
CGCCCCGCCCTGGGCGGCAAGGCTGGCCCGGTCGGCACCAGTTGCGTGAGCGGAAAGATGGCCGCTTCCC
GGCCCTGCTGCAGGGAGCTCAAAATGGAGGACGCGGCGCTCGGGAGAGCGGGCGGGTGAGTCACCCACAC
AAAGGAAAAGGGCCTTTCCGTCCTCAGCCGTCGCTTCATGTGACTCCACGGAGTACCGGGCGCCGTCCAG
GCACCTCGATTAGTTCTCGAGCTTTTGGAGTACGTCGTCTTTAGGTTGGGGGGAGGGGTTTTATGCGATG
GAGTTTCCCCACACTGAGTGGGTGGAGACTGAAGTTAGGCCAGCTTGGCACTTGATGTAATTCTCCTTGG
AATTTGCCCTTTTTGAGTTTGGATCTTGGTTCATTCTCAAGCCTCAGACAGTGGTTCAAAGTTTTTTTCT
TCCATTTCAGGTGTCGTGAGGATCGCTAGCGCTACCGGACTCAGATCTCGAGCTCAAGCTTCGAATTGGA
TCCACGTGGAATTCGCCACCATGGACTACAAAGACGATGACGACAAGATGAGCCTGCAGTATGGCGCCGA
GGAGACCCCTCTGGCCGGATCCTACGGAGCAGCAGACTCTTTCCCAAAGGATTTTGGCTATGGCGTGGAA
GAGGAGGAGGAGGAGGCAGCAGCAGCAGGAGGAGGAGTGGGAGCCGGCGCCGGTGGCGGTTGTGGCCCAG
GCGGCGCCGACAGCTCCAAGCCAAGGATCCTGCTGATGGGACTGCGGAGATCTGGCAAGAATAGCATCCA
GAAGGTGGTGTTCCACAAGATGTCTCCCAATGAGACCCTGTTTCTGGAGAGCACAAACAAGATCTACAAG
GACGACATCAGCAACTCCTCTTTCGTGAATTTTCAGATCTGGGACTTCCCTGGCCAGATGGACTTCTTTG
ATCCAACCTTCGATTATGAGATGATCTTTAGGGGCACAGGCGCCCTGATCTACGTGATCGACGCCCAGGA
CGATTATATGGAGGCCCTGACTCGCCTGCACATCACAGTGAGCAAGGCTTACAAGGTGAACCCTGACATG
AACTTCGAGGTGTTCATCCACAAGGTGGATGGCCTGTCCGACGATCACAAGATCGAGACTCAGAGGGACA
TCCACCAGCGCGCAAATGACGATCTGGCTGATGCCGGCCTGGAGAAGCTGCACCTGTCCTTCTACCTGAC
CTCTATCTATGATCACAGCATCTTCGAGGCCTTCTCAAAGGTAGTGCAGAAGCTGATCCCTCAGCTGCCT
ACACTGGAGAACCTGCTGAATATCTTTATCTCTAACAGCGGCATCGAGAAGGCCTTCCTGTTTGACGTGG
TGAGCAAGATCTACATCGCCACCGACAGCTCGCCAGTGGATATGCAGTCCTATGAGCTGTGCTGCGACAT
GATCGACGTGGTCATCGACGTGAGCTGCATCTACGGCCTGAAGGAAGACGGATCCGGATCTGCCTATGAT
AAGGAGAGCATGGCCATCATCAAGCTGAACAATACCACAGTGCTGTACCTGAAGGAGGTGACCAAGTTCC
TGGCCCTGGTGTGCATCCTGCGGGAGGAGTCCTTTGAGAGAAAGGGCCTGATCGACTATAACTTCCACTG
TTTTCGGAAGGCCATCCACGAGGTGTTCGAAGTGGGCGTGACAAGCCACAGATCCTGCGGCCACCAGACC
TCCGCATCATCACTGAAGGCACTGACCCACAACGGCACACCACGAAACGCTATCTAGCCCGGGCTCATCT
AGATAATTCTACCGGGTAGGGGAGGCGCTTTTCCCAAGGCAGTCTGGAGCATGCGCTTTAGCAGCCCCGC
TGGGCACTTGGCGCTACACAAGTGGCCTCTGGCCTCGCACACATTCCACATCCACCGGTAGGCGCCAACC
GGCTCCGTTCTTTGGTGGCCCCTTCGCGCCACCTTCTACTCCTCCCCTAGTCAGGAAGTTCCCCCCCGCC
CCGCAGCTCGCGTCGTGCAGGACGTGACAAATGGAAGTAGCACGTCTCACTAGTCTCGTGCAGATGGACA
GCACCGCTGAGCAATGGAAGCGGGTAGGCCTTTGGGGCAGCGGCCAATAGCAGCTTTGCTCCTTCGCTTT
CTGGGCTCAGAGGCTGGGAAGGGGTGGGTCCGGGGGCGGGCTCAGGGGCGGGCTCAGGGGCGGGGCGGGC
GCCCGAAGGTCCTCCGGAGGCCCGGCATTCTGCACGCTTCAAAAGCGCACGTCTGCCGCGCTGTTCTCCT
CTTCCTCATCTCCGGGCCTTTCGACCTGCAGCCCAAGCTTACCATGACCGAGTACAAGCCCACGGTGCGC
CTCGCCACCCGCGACGACGTCCCCAGGGCCGTACGCACCCTCGCCGCCGCGTTCGCCGACTACCCCGCCA
CGCGCCACACCGTCGATCCGGACCGCCACATCGAGCGGGTCACCGAGCTGCAAGAACTCTTCCTCACGCG
CGTCGGGCTCGACATCGGCAAGGTGTGGGTCGCGGACGACGGCGCCGCGGTGGCGGTCTGGACCACGCCG
GAGAGCGTCGAAGCGGGGGCGGTGTTCGCCGAGATCGGCCCGCGCATGGCCGAGTTGAGCGGTTCCCGGC
TGGCCGCGCAGCAACAGATGGAAGGCCTCCTGGCGCCGCACCGGCCCAAGGAGCCCGCGTGGTTCCTGGC
CACCGTCGGCGTCTCGCCCGACCACCAGGGCAAGGGTCTGGGCAGCGCCGTCGTGCTCCCCGGAGTGGAG
GCGGCCGAGCGCGCCGGGGTGCCCGCCTTCCTGGAGACCTCCGCGCCCCGCAACCTCCCCTTCTACGAGC
GGCTCGGCTTCACCGTCACCGCCGACGTCGAGGTGCCCGAAGGACCGCGCACCTGGTGCATGACCCGCAA
GCCCGGTGCCTGACCGCGTCTGGAACAATCAACCTCTGGATTACAAAATTTGTGAAAGATTGACTGGTAT
TCTTAACTATGTTGCTCCTTTTACGCTATGTGGATACGCTGCTTTAATGCCTTTGTATCATGCTATTGCT
TCCCGTATGGCTTTCATTTTCTCCTCCTTGTATAAATCCTGGTTGCTGTCTCTTTATGAGGAGTTGTGGC
CCGTTGTCAGGCAACGTGGCGTGGTGTGCACTGTGTTTGCTGACGCAACCCCCACTGGTTGGGGCATTGC
CACCACCTGTCAGCTCCTTTCCGGGACTTTCGCTTTCCCCCTCCCTATTGCCACGGCGGAACTCATCGCC
GCCTGCCTTGCCCGCTGCTGGACAGGGGCTCGGCTGTTGGGCACTGACAATTCCGTGGTGTTGTCGGGGA
AGCTGACGTCCTTTCCATGGCTGCTCGCCTGTGTTGCCACCTGGATTCTGCGCGGGACGTCCTTCTGCTA
CGTCCCTTCGGCCCTCAATCCAGCGGACCTTCCTTCCCGCGGCCTGCTGCCGGCTCTGCGGCCTCTTCCG
CGTCTTCGCCTTCGCCCTCAGACGAGTCGGATCTCCCTTTGGGCCGCCTCCCCGCCTGGAATTAATTCTG
CAGTCGAGACCTAGAAAAACATGGAGCAATCACAAGTAGCAATACAGCAGCTACCAATGCTGATTGTGCC
TGGCTAGAAGCACAAGAGGAGGAGGAGGTGGGTTTTCCAGTCACACCTCAGGTACCTTTAAGACCAATGA
CTTACAAGGCAGCTGTAGATCTTAGCCACTTTTTAAAAGAAAAGAGGGGACTGGAAGGGCTAATTCACTC
CCAACGAAGACAAGATATCCTTGATCTGTGGATCTACCACACACAAGGCTACTTCCCTGATTAGCAGAAC
TACACACCAGGGCCAGGGGTCAGATATCCACTGACCTTTGGATGGTGCTACAAGCTAGTACCAGTTGAGC
CAGATAAGGTAGAAGAGGCCAATAAAGGAGAGAACACCAGCTTGTTACACCCTGTGAGCCTGCATGGGAT
GGATGACCCGGAGAGAGAAGTGTTAGAGTGGAGGTTTGACAGCCGCCTAGCATTTCATCACGTGGCCCGA
GAGCTGCATCCGGAGTACTTCAAGAACTGCTGATATCGAGCTTGCTACAAGGGACTTTCCGCTGGGGACT
TTCCAGGGAGGCGTGGCCTGGGCGGGACTGGGGAGTGGCGAGCCCTCAGATCCTGCATATAAGCAGCTGC
TTTTTGCCTGTACTGGGTCTCTCTGGTTAGACCAGATCTGAGCCTGGGAGCTCTCTGGCTAACTAGGGAA
CCCACTGCTTAAGCCTCAATAAAGCTTGCCTTGAGTGCTTCAAGTAGTGTGTGCCCGTCTGTTGTGTGAC
TCTGGTAACTAGAGATCCCTCAGACCCTTTTAGTCAGTGTGGAAAATCTCTAGCAGTAGTAGTTCATGTC
ATCTTATTATTCAGTATTTATAACTTGCAAAGAAATGAATATCAGAGAGTGAGAGGCCTTGACATTGCTA
GCGTTTTACCGTCGACCTCTAGCTAGAGCTTGGCGTAATCATGGTCATAGCTGTTTCCTGTGTGAAATTG
TTATCCGCTCACAATTCCACACAACATACGAGCCGGAAGCATAAAGTGTAAAGCCTGGGGTGCCTAATGA
GTGAGCTAACTCACATTAATTGCGTTGCGCTCACTGCCCGCTTTCCAGTCGGGAAACCTGTCGTGCCAGC
TGCATTAATGAATCGGCCAACGCGCGGGGAGAGGCGGTTTGCGTATTGGGCGCTCTTCCGCTTCCTCGCT
CACTGACTCGCTGCGCTCGGTCGTTCGGCTGCGGCGAGCGGTATCAGCTCACTCAAAGGCGGTAATACGG
TTATCCACAGAATCAGGGGATAACGCAGGAAAGAACATGTGAGCAAAAGGCCAGCAAAAGGCCAGGAACC
GTAAAAAGGCCGCGTTGCTGGCGTTTTTCCATAGGCTCCGCCCCCCTGACGAGCATCACAAAAATCGACG
CTCAAGTCAGAGGTGGCGAAACCCGACAGGACTATAAAGATACCAGGCGTTTCCCCCTGGAAGCTCCCTC
GTGCGCTCTCCTGTTCCGACCCTGCCGCTTACCGGATACCTGTCCGCCTTTCTCCCTTCGGGAAGCGTGG
CGCTTTCTCATAGCTCACGCTGTAGGTATCTCAGTTCGGTGTAGGTCGTTCGCTCCAAGCTGGGCTGTGT
GCACGAACCCCCCGTTCAGCCCGACCGCTGCGCCTTATCCGGTAACTATCGTCTTGAGTCCAACCCGGTA
AGACACGACTTATCGCCACTGGCAGCAGCCACTGGTAACAGGATTAGCAGAGCGAGGTATGTAGGCGGTG
CTACAGAGTTCTTGAAGTGGTGGCCTAACTACGGCTACACTAGAAGAACAGTATTTGGTATCTGCGCTCT
GCTGAAGCCAGTTACCTTCGGAAAAAGAGTTGGTAGCTCTTGATCCGGCAAACAAACCACCGCTGGTAGC
GGTGGTTTTTTTGTTTGCAAGCAGCAGATTACGCGCAGAAAAAAAGGATCTCAAGAAGATCCTTTGATCT
TTTCTACGGGGTCTGACGCTCAGTGGAACGAAAACTCACGTTAAGGGATTTTGGTCATGAGATTATCAAA
AAGGATCTTCACCTAGATCCTTTTAAATTAAAAATGAAGTTTTAAATCAATCTAAAGTATATATGAGTAA
ACTTGGTCTGACAGTTACCAATGCTTAATCAGTGAGGCACCTATCTCAGCGATCTGTCTATTTCGTTCAT
CCATAGTTGCCTGACTCCCCGTCGTGTAGATAACTACGATACGGGAGGGCTTACCATCTGGCCCCAGTGC
TGCAATGATACCGCGAGACCCACGCTCACCGGCTCCAGATTTATCAGCAATAAACCAGCCAGCCGGAAGG
GCCGAGCGCAGAAGTGGTCCTGCAACTTTATCCGCCTCCATCCAGTCTATTAATTGTTGCCGGGAAGCTA
GAGTAAGTAGTTCGCCAGTTAATAGTTTGCGCAACGTTGTTGCCATTGCTACAGGCATCGTGGTGTCACG
CTCGTCGTTTGGTATGGCTTCATTCAGCTCCGGTTCCCAACGATCAAGGCGAGTTACATGATCCCCCATG
TTGTGCAAAAAAGCGGTTAGCTCCTTCGGTCCTCCGATCGTTGTCAGAAGTAAGTTGGCCGCAGTGTTAT
CACTCATGGTTATGGCAGCACTGCATAATTCTCTTACTGTCATGCCATCCGTAAGATGCTTTTCTGTGAC
TGGTGAGTACTCAACCAAGTCATTCTGAGAATAGTGTATGCGGCGACCGAGTTGCTCTTGCCCGGCGTCA
ATACGGGATAATACCGCGCCACATAGCAGAACTTTAAAAGTGCTCATCATTGGAAAACGTTCTTCGGGGC
GAAAACTCTCAAGGATCTTACCGCTGTTGAGATCCAGTTCGATGTAACCCACTCGTGCACCCAACTGATC
TTCAGCATCTTTTACTTTCACCAGCGTTTCTGGGTGAGCAAAAACAGGAAGGCAAAATGCCGCAAAAAAG
GGAATAAGGGCGACACGGAAATGTTGAATACTCATACTCTTCCTTTTTCAATATTATTGAAGCATTTATC
AGGGTTATTGTCTCATGAGCGGATACATATTTGAATGTATTTAGAAAAATAAACAAATAGGGGTTCCGCG
CACATTTCCCCGAAAAGTGCCACCTGACGTCGACGGATCGGGAGATCAACTTGTTTATTGCAGCTTATAA
TGGTTACAAATAAAGCAATAGCATCACAAATTTCACAAATAAAGCATTTTTTTCACTGCATTCTAGTTGT
GGTTTGTCCAAACTCATCAATGTATCTTATCATGTCTGGATCAACTGGATAACTCAAGCTAACCAAAATC
ATCCCAAACTTCCCACCCCATACCCTATTACCACTGCCAATTACCTGTGGTTTCATTTACTCTAAACCTG
TGATTCCTCTGAATTATTTTCATTTTAAAGAAATTGTATTTGTTAAATATGTACTACAAACTTAGTAGT
Features (pLannotate 1.2.2; 26 found; start..end, strand, type, name):
    377..634     +  LTR            5' LTR (truncated): truncated 5' long terminal repeat (LTR) from HIV-1
    681..806     +  misc_feature   HIV-1 Ψ: packaging signal of human immunodeficiency virus type 1
    790..1128    +  CDS            HIV-1 gag (fragment): gag protein from human immunodeficiency virus 1; gag
   1303..1536    +  misc_feature   RRE: The Rev response element (RRE) of HIV-1 allows for Rev-dependent mRNA export from the nucleus to the cytoplasm.
   1913..2013    +  CDS            Rev (fragment): human immunodeficiency virus 1 (HIV-1) Rev protein; rev; enhances nuclear export of unspliced and incompletely spliced viral mRNAs
   2028..2143    +  misc_feature   cPPT/CTS: central polypurine tract and central termination sequence of HIV-1 (lacking the first T)
   2356..2567    +  promoter       EF-1α core promoter: core promoter for human elongation factor EF-1α
   2568..2681    +  intron         EF-1α intron A (fragment): intron upstream of the start codon of human EF-1α
   3307..3510    +  intron         EF-1α intron A: truncated intron upstream of the start codon of human EF-1α
   3525..3567    +  misc_feature   MCS (fragment): multiple cloning site
   3593..3613    +  CDS            3xFLAG (fragment): three tandem FLAG® epitope tags
   3618..4814    +  CDS            RRAGC: RRAGC_HUMAN - Experimental evidence at protein level: Swiss-Prot protein existence level 1. Guanine nucleotide-binding protein that plays a crucial role in the cellular response to amino acid availability through regulation of the mTORC1 signaling cascade (PubMed:20381137, PubMed:27234373, PubMed:24095279). Forms heterodimeric Rag complexes with RRAGA or RRAGB and cycles between an inactive GTP-bound and an active GDP-bound form (PubMed:24095279). In its active form participates in the relocalization of mTORC1 to the lysosomes and its subsequent activation by the GTPase RHEB (PubMed:20381137,
   4844..5343    +  promoter       PGK promoter: mouse phosphoglycerate kinase 1 promoter
   5364..5963    +  CDS            PuroR: puromycin N-acetyltransferase; pac from Streptomyces alboniger; confers resistance to puromycin
   5977..6565    +  misc_feature   WPRE: woodchuck hepatitis virus posttranscriptional regulatory element
   6582..7100    +  CDS            nef (fragment): NEF_HV1BR - Experimental evidence at protein level: Swiss-Prot protein existence level 1. Extracellular Nef protein targets CD4(+) T-lymphocytes for apoptosis by interacting with CXCR4 surface receptors (PubMed:14990729). From Human immunodeficiency virus type 1 group M subtype B (isolate BRU/LAI) (HIV-1).
   7148..7405    +  LTR            5' LTR (truncated): truncated 5' long terminal repeat (LTR) from HIV-1
   7558..7574    -  protein_bind   lac operator: The lac repressor binds to the lac operator to inhibit transcription in E. coli. This inhibition can be relieved by adding lactose or isopropyl-β-D-thiogalactopyranoside (IPTG). lac repressor encoded by lacI
   7582..7612    -  promoter       lac promoter: promoter for the E. coli lac operon
   7627..7648    -  protein_bind   CAP binding site: CAP binding activates transcription in the presence of cAMP. E. coli catabolite activator protein
   7661..7753    -  CDS            lacI (fragment): lac repressor; lacI; The lac repressor binds to the lac operator to inhibit transcription in E. coli. This inhibition can be relieved by adding lactose or isopropyl-β-D-thiogalactopyranoside (IPTG).
   7936..8524    -  rep_origin     ori: high-copy-number ColE1/pMB1/pBR322/pUC origin of replication
   8695..9555    -  CDS            AmpR: β-lactamase; bla; confers resistance to ampicillin, carbenicillin, and related antibiotics
   9556..9660    -  promoter       AmpR promoter: bla
   9708..9842    +  polyA_signal   SV40 poly(A) signal: SV40 polyadenylation signal
  10009..329     +  CDS            nef (fragment) (across the origin): NEF_HV1BR - Experimental evidence at protein level: Swiss-Prot protein existence level 1. Extracellular Nef protein targets CD4(+) T-lymphocytes for apoptosis by interacting with CXCR4 surface receptors (PubMed:14990729). From Human immunodeficiency virus type 1 group M subtype B (isolate BRU/LAI) (HIV-1).
