>Addgene plasmid #112757 | pLVX Flag RagC S75N Sequencing Result | analyzer sequence | sequence record 444116
TTGAGATCCTTTTTTTCTGCGCGTAATCTGCTGCTTGCAAACAAAAAAACCACCGCTACCAGCGGTGGTT
TGTTTGCCGGATCAAGAGCTACCAACTCTTTTTCCGAAGGTAACTGGCTTCAGCAGAGCGCAGATACCAA
ATACTGTTCTTCTAGTGTAGCCGTAGTTAGGCCACCACTTCAAGAACTCTGTAGCACCGCCTACATACCT
CGCTCTGCTAATCCTGTTACCAGTGGCTGCTGCCAGTGGCGATAAGTCGTGTCTTACCGGGTTGGACTCA
AGACGATAGTTACCGGATAAGGCGCAGCGGTCGGGCTGAACGGGGGGTTCGTGCACACAGCCCAGCTTGG
AGCGAACGACCTACACCGAACTGAGATACCTACAGCGTGAGCTATGAGAAAGCGCCACGCTTCCCGAAGG
GAGAAAGGCGGACAGGTATCCGGTAAGCGGCAGGGTCGGAACAGGAGAGCGCACGAGGGAGCTTCCAGGG
GGAAACGCCTGGTATCTTTATAGTCCTGTCGGGTTTCGCCACCTCTGACTTGAGCGTCGATTTTTGTGAT
GCTCGTCAGGGGGGCGGAGCCTATGGAAAAACGCCAGCAACGCGGCCTTTTTACGGTTCCTGGCCTTTTG
CTGGCCTTTTGCTCACATGTTCTTTCCTGCGTTATCCCCTGATTCTGTGGATAACCGTATTACCGCCTTT
GAGTGAGCTGATACCGCTCGCCGCAGCCGAACGACCGAGCGCAGCGAGTCAGTGAGCGAGGAAGCGGAAG
AGCGCCCAATACGCAAACCGCCTCTCCCCGCGCGTTGGCCGATTCATTAATGCAGCTGGCACGACAGGTT
TCCCGACTGGAAAGCGGGCAGTGAGCGCAACGCAATTAATGTGAGTTAGCTCACTCATTAGGCACCCCAG
GCTTTACACTTTATGCTTCCGGCTCGTATGTTGTGTGGAATTGTGAGCGGATAACAATTTCACACAGGAA
ACAGCTATGACCATGATTACGCCAAGCTCTAGCTAGAGGTCGACGGTAAAACGCTAGCAATGTCAAGGCC
TCTCACTCTCTGATATTCATTTCTTTGCAAGTTATAAATACTGAATAATAAGATGACATGAACTACTACT
GCTAGAGATTTTCCACACTGACTAAAAGGGTCTGAGGGATCTCTAGTTACCAGAGTCACACAACAGACGG
GCACACACTACTTGAAGCACTCAAGGCAAGCTTTATTGAGGCTTAAGCAGTGGGTTCCCTAGTTAGCCAG
AGAGCTCCCAGGCTCAGATCTGGTCTAACCAGAGAGACCCAGTACAGGCAAAAAGCAGCTGCTTATATGC
AGGATCTGAGGGCTCGCCACTCCCCAGTCCCGCCCAGGCCACGCCTCCCTGGAAAGTCCCCAGCGGAAAG
TCCCTTGTAGCAAGCTCGATATCAGCAGTTCTTGAAGTACTCCGGATGCAGCTCTCGGGCCACGTGATGA
AATGCTAGGCGGCTGTCAAACCTCCACTCTAACACTTCTCTCTCCGGGTCATCCATCCCATGCAGGCTCA
CAGGGTGTAACAAGCTGGTGTTCTCTCCTTTATTGGCCTCTTCTACCTTATCTGGCTCAACTGGTACTAG
CTTGTAGCACCATCCAAAGGTCAGTGGATATCTGACCCCTGGCCCTGGTGTGTAGTTCTGCTAATCAGGG
AAGTAGCCTTGTGTGTGGTAGATCCACAGATCAAGGATATCTTGTCTTCGTTGGGAGTGAATTAGCCCTT
CCAGTCCCCTCTTTTCTTTTAAAAAGTGGCTAAGATCTACAGCTGCCTTGTAAGTCATTGGTCTTAAAGG
TACCTGAGGTGTGACTGGAAAACCCACCTCCTCCTCCTCTTGTGCTTCTAGCCAGGCACAATCAGCATTG
GTAGCTGCTGTATTGCTACTTGTGATTGCTCCATGTTTTTCTAGGTCTCGACTGCAGAATTAATTCCAGG
CGGGGAGGCGGCCCAAAGGGAGATCCGACTCGTCTGAGGGCGAAGGCGAAGACGCGGAAGAGGCCGCAGA
GCCGGCAGCAGGCCGCGGGAAGGAAGGTCCGCTGGATTGAGGGCCGAAGGGACGTAGCAGAAGGACGTCC
CGCGCAGAATCCAGGTGGCAACACAGGCGAGCAGCCATGGAAAGGACGTCAGCTTCCCCGACAACACCAC
GGAATTGTCAGTGCCCAACAGCCGAGCCCCTGTCCAGCAGCGGGCAAGGCAGGCGGCGATGAGTTCCGCC
GTGGCAATAGGGAGGGGGAAAGCGAAAGTCCCGGAAAGGAGCTGACAGGTGGTGGCAATGCCCCAACCAG
TGGGGGTTGCGTCAGCAAACACAGTGCACACCACGCCACGTTGCCTGACAACGGGCCACAACTCCTCATA
AAGAGACAGCAACCAGGATTTATACAAGGAGGAGAAAATGAAAGCCATACGGGAAGCAATAGCATGATAC
AAAGGCATTAAAGCAGCGTATCCACATAGCGTAAAAGGAGCAACATAGTTAAGAATACCAGTCAATCTTT
CACAAATTTTGTAATCCAGAGGTTGATTGTTCCAGACGCGGTCAGGCACCGGGCTTGCGGGTCATGCACC
AGGTGCGCGGTCCTTCGGGCACCTCGACGTCGGCGGTGACGGTGAAGCCGAGCCGCTCGTAGAAGGGGAG
GTTGCGGGGCGCGGAGGTCTCCAGGAAGGCGGGCACCCCGGCGCGCTCGGCCGCCTCCACTCCGGGGAGC
ACGACGGCGCTGCCCAGACCCTTGCCCTGGTGGTCGGGCGAGACGCCGACGGTGGCCAGGAACCACGCGG
GCTCCTTGGGCCGGTGCGGCGCCAGGAGGCCTTCCATCTGTTGCTGCGCGGCCAGCCGGGAACCGCTCAA
CTCGGCCATGCGCGGGCCGATCTCGGCGAACACCGCCCCCGCTTCGACGCTCTCCGGCGTGGTCCAGACC
GCCACCGCGGCGCCGTCGTCCGCGACCCACACCTTGCCGATGTCGAGCCCGACGCGCGTGAGGAAGAGTT
CTTGCAGCTCGGTGACCCGCTCGATGTGGCGGTCCGGATCGACGGTGTGGCGCGTGGCGGGGTAGTCGGC
GAACGCGGCGGCGAGGGTGCGTACGGCCCTGGGGACGTCGTCGCGGGTGGCGAGGCGCACCGTGGGCTTG
TACTCGGTCATGGTAAGCTTGGGCTGCAGGTCGAAAGGCCCGGAGATGAGGAAGAGGAGAACAGCGCGGC
AGACGTGCGCTTTTGAAGCGTGCAGAATGCCGGGCCTCCGGAGGACCTTCGGGCGCCCGCCCCGCCCCTG
AGCCCGCCCCTGAGCCCGCCCCCGGACCCACCCCTTCCCAGCCTCTGAGCCCAGAAAGCGAAGGAGCAAA
GCTGCTATTGGCCGCTGCCCCAAAGGCCTACCCGCTTCCATTGCTCAGCGGTGCTGTCCATCTGCACGAG
ACTAGTGAGACGTGCTACTTCCATTTGTCACGTCCTGCACGACGCGAGCTGCGGGGCGGGGGGGAACTTC
CTGACTAGGGGAGGAGTAGAAGGTGGCGCGAAGGGGCCACCAAAGAACGGAGCCGGTTGGCGCCTACCGG
TGGATGTGGAATGTGTGCGAGGCCAGAGGCCACTTGTGTAGCGCCAAGTGCCCAGCGGGGCTGCTAAAGC
GCATGCTCCAGACTGCCTTGGGAAAAGCGCCTCCCCTACCCGGTAGAATTATCTAGATGAGCCCGGGCTA
GATAGCGTTTCGTGGTGTGCCGTTGTGGGTCAGTGCCTTCAGTGATGATGCGGAGGTCTGGTGGCCGCAG
GATCTGTGGCTTGTCACGCCCACTTCGAACACCTCGTGGATGGCCTTCCGAAAACAGTGGAAGTTATAGT
CGATCAGGCCCTTTCTCTCAAAGGACTCCTCCCGCAGGATGCACACCAGGGCCAGGAACTTGGTCACCTC
CTTCAGGTACAGCACTGTGGTATTGTTCAGCTTGATGATGGCCATGCTCTCCTTATCATAGGCAGATCCG
GATCCGTCTTCCTTCAGGCCGTAGATGCAGCTCACGTCGATGACCACGTCGATCATGTCGCAGCACAGCT
CATAGGACTGCATATCCACTGGCGAGCTGTCGGTGGCGATGTAGATCTTGCTCACCACGTCAAACAGGAA
GGCCTTCTCGATGCCGCTGTTAGAGATAAAGATATTCAGCAGGTTCTCCAGTGTAGGCAGCTGAGGGATC
AGCTTCTGCACTACCTTTGAGAAGGCCTCGAAGATGCTGTGATCATAGATAGAGGTCAGGTAGAAGGACA
GGTGCAGCTTCTCCAGGCCGGCATCAGCCAGATCGTCATTTGCGCGCTGGTGGATGTCCCTCTGAGTCTC
GATCTTGTGATCGTCGGACAGGCCATCCACCTTGTGGATGAACACCTCGAAGTTCATGTCAGGGTTCACC
TTGTAAGCCTTGCTCACTGTGATGTGCAGGCGAGTCAGGGCCTCCATATAATCGTCCTGGGCGTCGATCA
CGTAGATCAGGGCGCCTGTGCCCCTAAAGATCATCTCATAATCGAAGGTTGGATCAAAGAAGTCCATCTG
GCCAGGGAAGTCCCAGATCTGAAAATTCACGAAAGAGGAGTTGCTGATGTCGTCCTTGTAGATCTTGTTT
GTGCTCTCCAGAAACAGGGTCTCATTGGGAGACATCTTGTGGAACACCACCTTCTGGATGCTATTCTTGC
CAGATCTCCGCACCTTCTGGATGCTATTCTTGCCAGATCTCCGCAGTCCCATCAGCAGGATCCTTGGCTT
GGAGCTGTCGGCGCCGCCTGGGCCACAACCGCCACCGGCGCCGGCTCCCACTCCTCCTCCTGCTGCTGCT
GCCTCCTCCTCCTCCTCTTCCACGCCATAGCCAAAATCCTTTGGGAAAGAGTCTGCTGCTCCGTAGGATC
CGGCCAGAGGGGTCTCCTCGGCGCCATACTGCAGGCTCATCTTGTCGTCATCGTCTTTGTAGTCCATGGT
GGCGAATTCCACGTGGATCCAATTCGAAGCTTGAGCTCGAGATCTGAGTCCGGTAGCGCTAGCGATCCTC
ACGACACCTGAAATGGAAGAAAAAAACTTTGAACCACTGTCTGAGGCTTGAGAATGAACCAAGATCCAAA
CTCAAAAAGGGCAAATTCCAAGGAGAATTACATCAAGTGCCAAGCTGGCCTAACTTCAGTCTCCACCCAC
TCAGTGTGGGGAAACTCCATCGCATAAAACCCCTCCCCCCAACCTAAAGACGACGTACTCCAAAAGCTCG
AGAACTAATCGAGGTGCCTGGACGGCGCCCGGTACTCCGTGGAGTCACATGAAGCGACGGCTGAGGACGG
AAAGGCCCTTTTCCTTTGTGTGGGTGACTCACCCGCCCGCTCTCCCGAGCGCCGCGTCCTCCATTTTGAG
CTCCCTGCAGCAGGGCCGGGAAGCGGCCATCTTTCCGCTCACGCAACTGGTGCCGACCGGGCCAGCCTTG
CCGCCCAGGGCGGGGCGATACACGGCGGCGCGAGGCCAGGCACCAGAGCAGGCCGGCCAGCTTGAGACTA
CCCCCGTCCGATTCTCGGTGGCCGCGCTCGCAGGCCCCGCCTCGCCGAACATGTGCGCTGGGACGCACGG
GCCCCGTCGCCGCCCGCGGCCCCAAAAACCGAAATACCAGTGTGCAGATCTTGGCCCGCATTTACAAGAC
TATCTTGCCAGAAAAAAAGCGTCGCAGCAGGTCATCAAAAATTTTAAATGGCTAGAGACTTATCGAAAGC
AGCGAGACAGGCGCGAAGGTGCCACCAGATTCGCACGCGGCGGCCCCAGCGCCCAAGCCAGGCCTCAACT
CAAGCACGAGGCGAAGGGGCTCCTTAAGCGCAAGGCCTCGAACTCTCCCACCCACTTCCAACCCGAAGCT
CGGGATCAAGAATCACGTACTGCAGCCAGGGGCGTGGAAGTAATTCAAGGCACGCAAGGGCCATAACCCG
TAAAGAGGCCAGGCCCGCGGGAACCACACACGGCACTTACCTGTGTTCTGGCGGCAAACCCGTTGCGAAA
AAGAACGTTCACGGCGACTACTGCACTTATATACGGTTCTCCCCCACCCTCGGGAAAAAGGCGGAGCCAG
TACACGACATCACTTTCCCAGTTTACCCCGCGCCACCTTCTCTAGGCACCGGTTCAATTGCCGACCCCTC
CCCCCAACTTCTCGGGGACTGTGGGCGATGTGCGCTCTGCCCACTGACGGGCACCGGAGCCTCACGCATG
CTCTTCTCCACCTCAGTGATGACGAGAGCGGGCGGGTGAGGGGGCGGGAACGCAGCGATCTCTGGGTTCT
ACGTTAGTGGGAGTTTAACGACGGTCCCTGGGATTCCCCAAGGCAGGGGCGAGTCCTTTTGTATGAATTA
CTCATCGATAAACTGGATCTCTGCTGTCCCTGTAATAAACCCGAAAATTTTGAATTTTTGTAATTTGTTT
TTGTAATTCTTTAGTTTGTATGTCTGTTGCTATTATGTCTACTATTCTTTCCCCTGCACTGTACCCCCCA
ATCCCCCCTTTTCTTTTAAAGGCGATACCGTCGAGATCCGTTCACTAATCGAATGGATCTGTCTCTGTCT
CTCTCTCCACCTTCTTCTTCTATTCCTTCGGGCCTGTCGGGTCCCCTCGGGGTTGGGAGGTGGGTCTGAA
ACGATAATGGTGAATATCCCTGCCTAACTCTATTCACTATAGAAAGTACAGCAAAAACTATTCTTAAACC
TACCAAGCCTCCTACTATCATTATGAATAATTTTATATACCACAGCCAATTTGTTATGTTAAACCAATTC
CACAAACTTGCCCATTTATCTAATTCCAATAATTCTTGTTCATTCTTTTCTTGCTGGTTTTGCGATTCTT
CAATTAAGGAGTGTATTAAGCTTGTGTAATTGTTAATTTCTCTGTCCCACTCCATCCAGGTCGTGTGATT
CCAAATCTGTTCCAGAGATTTATTACTCCAACTAGCATTCCAAGGCACAGCAGTGGTGCAAATGAGTTTT
CCAGAGCAACCCCAAATCCCCAGGAGCTGTTGATCCTTTAGGTATCTTTCCACAGCCAGGATTCTTGCCT
GGAGCTGCTTGATGCCCCAGACTGTGAGTTGCAACAGATGCTGTTGCGCCTCAATAGCCCTCAGCAAATT
GTTCTGCTGCTGCACTATACCAGACAATAATTGTCTGGCCTGTACCGTCAGCGTCATTGACGCTGCGCCC
ATAGTGCTTCCTGCTGCTCCCAAGAACCCAAGGAACAAAGCTCCTATTCCCACTGCTCTTTTTTCTCTCT
GCACCACTCTTCTCTTTGCCTTGGTGGGTGCTACTCCTAATGGTTCAATTTTTACTACTTTATATTTATA
TAATTCACTTCTCCAATTGTCCCTCATATCTCCTCCTCCAGGTCTGAAGATCAGCGGCCGGCCGCTTGCT
GTGCGGTGGTCTTACTTTTGTTTTGCTCTTCCTCTATCTTGTCTAAAGCTTCCTTGGTGTCTTTTATCTC
TATCCTTTGATGCACACAATAGAGGGTTGCTACTGTATTATATAATGATCTAAGTTCTTCTGATCCTGTC
TGAAGGGATGGTTGTAGCTGTCCCAGTATTTGTCTACAGCCTTCTGATGTTTCTAACAGGCCAGGATTAA
CTGCGAATCGTTCTAGCTCCCTGCTTGCCCATACTATATGTTTTAATTTATATTTTTTCTTTCCCCCTGG
CCTTAACCGAATTTTTTCCCATCGCGATCTAATTCTCCCCCGCTTAATACTGACGCTCTCGCACCCATCT
CTCTCCTTCTAGCCTCCGCTAGTCAAAATTTTTGGCGTACTCACCAGTCGCCGCCCCTCGCCTCTTGCCG
TGCGCGCTTCAGCAAGCCGAGTCCTGCGTCGAGAGAGCTCCTCTGGTTTCCCTTTCGCTTTCAAGTCCCT
GTTCGGGCGCCACTGCTAGAGATTTTCCACACTGACTAAAAGGGTCTGAGGGATCTCTAGTTACCAGAGT
CACACAACAGACGGGCACACACTACTTGAAGCACTCAAGGCAAGCTTTATTGAGGCTTAAGCAGTGGGTT
CCCTAGTTAGCCAGAGAGCTCCCAGGCTCAGATCTGGTCTAACCAGAGAGACCCAGTACAGGCAAAAAGC
AGCTGCTTATATGCAGGATCTGAGGGCTCGCCACTCCCCAGTCCCGCCCAGGCCACGCCTCCCTGGAAAG
TCCCCAGCGGAAAGTCCCTTGTAGCAAGCTCGATATCAGCAGTTCTTGAAGTACTCCGGATGCAGCTCTC
GGGCCACGTGATGAAATGCTAGGCGGCTGTCAAACCTCCACTCTAACACTTCTCTCTCCGGGTCATCCAT
CCCATGCAGGCTCACAGGGTGTAACAAGCTGGTGTTCTCTCCTTTATTGGCCTCTTCTACCTTATCTGGC
TCAACTGGTACTAGCTTGTAGCACCATCCAAAGGTCAGTGGATATCTGACCCCTGGCCCTGGTGTGTAGT
TCTGCTAATCAGGGAAGTAGCCTTGTGTGTGGTAGATCCACAGATCAAGGATATCTTGTCTTCTTTGGGA
GTGAATTAGCCCTTCCAACTACTAAGTTTGTAGTACATATTTAACAAATACAATTTCTTTAAAATGAAAA
TAATTCAGAGGAATCACAGGTTTAGAGTAAATGAAACCACAGGTAATTGGCAGTGGTAATAGGGTATGGG
GTGGGAAGTTTGGGATGATTTTGGTTAGCTTGAGTTATCCAGTTGATCCAGACATGATAAGATACATTGA
TGAGTTTGGACAAACCACAACTAGAATGCAGTGAAAAAAATGCTTTATTTGTGAAATTTGTGATGCTATT
GCTTTATTTGTAACCATTATAAGCTGCAATAAACAAGTTGATCTCCCGATCCGTCGACGTCAGGTGGCAC
TTTTCGGGGAAATGTGCGCGGAACCCCTATTTGTTTATTTTTCTAAATACATTCAAATATGTATCCGCTC
ATGAGACAATAACCCTGATAAATGCTTCAATAATATTGAAAAAGGAAGAGTATGAGTATTCAACATTTCC
GTGTCGCCCTTATTCCCTTTTTTGCGGCATTTTGCCTTCCTGTTTTTGCTCACCCAGAAACGCTGGTGAA
AGTAAAAGATGCTGAAGATCAGTTGGGTGCACGAGTGGGTTACATCGAACTGGATCTCAACAGCGGTAAG
ATCCTTGAGAGTTTTCGCCCCGAAGAACGTTTTCCAATGATGAGCACTTTTAAAGTTCTGCTATGTGGCG
CGGTATTATCCCGTATTGACGCCGGGCAAGAGCAACTCGGTCGCCGCATACACTATTCTCAGAATGACTT
GGTTGAGTACTCACCAGTCACAGAAAAGCATCTTACGGATGGCATGACAGTAAGAGAATTATGCAGTGCT
GCCATAACCATGAGTGATAACACTGCGGCCAACTTACTTCTGACAACGATCGGAGGACCGAAGGAGCTAA
CCGCTTTTTTGCACAACATGGGGGATCATGTAACTCGCCTTGATCGTTGGGAACCGGAGCTGAATGAAGC
CATACCAAACGACGAGCGTGACACCACGATGCCTGTAGCAATGGCAACAACGTTGCGCAAACTATTAACT
GGCGAACTACTTACTCTAGCTTCCCGGCAACAATTAATAGACTGGATGGAGGCGGATAAAGTTGCAGGAC
CACTTCTGCGCTCGGCCCTTCCGGCTGGCTGGTTTATTGCTGATAAATCTGGAGCCGGTGAGCGTGGGTC
TCGCGGTATCATTGCAGCACTGGGGCCAGATGGTAAGCCCTCCCGTATCGTAGTTATCTACACGACGGGG
AGTCAGGCAACTATGGATGAACGAAATAGACAGATCGCTGAGATAGGTGCCTCACTGATTAAGCATTGGT
AACTGTCAGACCAAGTTTACTCATATATACTTTAGATTGATTTAAAACTTCATTTTTAATTTAAAAGGAT
CTAGGTGAAGATCCTTTTTGATAATCTCATGACCAAAATCCCTTAACGTGAGTTTTCGTTCCACTGAGCG
TCAGACCCCGTAGAAAAGATCAAAGGATCTTC
Features (pLannotate 1.2.2; 26 found; start..end, strand, type, name):
      1..589     +  rep_origin     ori: high-copy-number ColE1/pMB1/pBR322/pUC origin of replication
    772..864     +  CDS            lacI (fragment): lac repressor; lacI; The lac repressor binds to the lac operator to inhibit transcription in E. coli. This inhibition can be relieved by adding lactose or isopropyl-β-D-thiogalactopyranoside (IPTG).
    877..898     +  protein_bind   CAP binding site: CAP binding activates transcription in the presence of cAMP. E. coli catabolite activator protein
    913..943     +  promoter       lac promoter: promoter for the E. coli lac operon
    951..967     +  protein_bind   lac operator: The lac repressor binds to the lac operator to inhibit transcription in E. coli. This inhibition can be relieved by adding lactose or isopropyl-β-D-thiogalactopyranoside (IPTG). lac repressor encoded by lacI
   1120..1377    -  LTR            5' LTR (truncated): truncated 5' long terminal repeat (LTR) from HIV-1
   1425..1943    -  CDS            nef (fragment): NEF_HV1BR - Experimental evidence at protein level: Swiss-Prot protein existence level 1. Extracellular Nef protein targets CD4(+) T-lymphocytes for apoptosis by interacting with CXCR4 surface receptors (PubMed:14990729). From Human immunodeficiency virus type 1 group M subtype B (isolate BRU/LAI) (HIV-1).
   1960..2548    -  misc_feature   WPRE: woodchuck hepatitis virus posttranscriptional regulatory element
   2562..3161    -  CDS            PuroR: puromycin N-acetyltransferase; pac from Streptomyces alboniger; confers resistance to puromycin
   3182..3681    -  promoter       PGK promoter: mouse phosphoglycerate kinase 1 promoter
   3711..4940    -  CDS            RRAGC: RRAGC_HUMAN - Experimental evidence at protein level: Swiss-Prot protein existence level 1. Guanine nucleotide-binding protein that plays a crucial role in the cellular response to amino acid availability through regulation of the mTORC1 signaling cascade (PubMed:20381137, PubMed:27234373, PubMed:24095279). Forms heterodimeric Rag complexes with RRAGA or RRAGB and cycles between an inactive GTP-bound and an active GDP-bound form (PubMed:24095279). In its active form participates in the relocalization of mTORC1 to the lysosomes and its subsequent activation by the GTPase RHEB (PubMed:20381137,
   4945..4965    -  CDS            3xFLAG (fragment): three tandem FLAG® epitope tags
   4991..5033    -  misc_feature   MCS (fragment): multiple cloning site
   5048..5251    -  intron         EF-1α intron A: truncated intron upstream of the start codon of human EF-1α
   5877..5990    -  intron         EF-1α intron A (fragment): intron upstream of the start codon of human EF-1α
   5991..6202    -  promoter       EF-1α core promoter: core promoter for human elongation factor EF-1α
   6415..6530    -  misc_feature   cPPT/CTS: central polypurine tract and central termination sequence of HIV-1 (lacking the first T)
   6545..6645    -  CDS            Rev (fragment): human immunodeficiency virus 1 (HIV-1) Rev protein; rev; enhances nuclear export of unspliced and incompletely spliced viral mRNAs
   7022..7255    -  misc_feature   RRE: The Rev response element (RRE) of HIV-1 allows for Rev-dependent mRNA export from the nucleus to the cytoplasm.
   7430..7768    -  CDS            HIV-1 gag (fragment): gag protein from human immunodeficiency virus 1; gag
   7752..7877    -  misc_feature   HIV-1 Ψ: packaging signal of human immunodeficiency virus type 1
   7924..8181    -  LTR            5' LTR (truncated): truncated 5' long terminal repeat (LTR) from HIV-1
   8229..8558    -  CDS            nef (fragment): NEF_HV1BR - Experimental evidence at protein level: Swiss-Prot protein existence level 1. Extracellular Nef protein targets CD4(+) T-lymphocytes for apoptosis by interacting with CXCR4 surface receptors (PubMed:14990729). From Human immunodeficiency virus type 1 group M subtype B (isolate BRU/LAI) (HIV-1).
   8725..8859    -  polyA_signal   SV40 poly(A) signal: SV40 polyadenylation signal
   8907..9011    +  promoter       AmpR promoter: bla
   9012..9872    +  CDS            AmpR: β-lactamase; bla; confers resistance to ampicillin, carbenicillin, and related antibiotics
