[The description below was written by a language model from this plasmid's Addgene catalogue record and pLannotate feature annotations shown in this document.]
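Description:
pLVX Flag RagC S75N is an HIV-1-based lentiviral transfer plasmid built on the pLVX backbone for expressing an N-terminally Flag-tagged human RagC (RRAGC) carrying the S75N substitution in mammalian cells. It is propagated in E. coli through a high-copy ColE1/pUC-type origin with ampicillin selection (AmpR under its bla promoter); remnants of the lac promoter/operator region and an SV40 poly(A) signal also sit in the bacterial backbone.

Between the two annotated HIV-1 LTRs, the viral portion carries the Ψ packaging signal with a partial gag sequence, the Rev response element for Rev-dependent nuclear export of the genomic RNA, and the cPPT/CTS, which improves transduction. Short nef- and rev-derived fragments are residual viral sequence rather than functional genes. The payload is driven by the human EF-1α promoter with its intron A, followed by a multiple cloning site remnant, a short Flag-tag match (annotated as a fragment of 3xFLAG, consistent with a single Flag epitope) and the RRAGC coding sequence. A separate mouse PGK promoter drives puromycin N-acetyltransferase for selection of transduced cells, and a WPRE downstream enhances transcript expression.

RagC is a Rag GTPase that heterodimerises with RagA or RagB and regulates amino-acid-dependent recruitment of mTORC1 to lysosomes. The record does not state the functional consequence of S75N, though the associated work concerns Rag GTPase–Ragulator interactions in mTORC1 activation. The two sequence records (10,009 and 10,042 nt) show the same feature set in opposite orientations, differing slightly in length and in the annotated extent of the RRAGC reading frame.
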