Addgene plasmid #112757: pLVX Flag RagC S75N
Purpose: express Flag-RagC (S75N mutant)
Depositing lab: Roberto Zoncu. Depositing organization: University of California, Berkeley. Publication: A nutrient-induced affinity switch controls mTORC1 activation by its Rag GTPase-Ragulator lysosomal scaffold. Lawrence RE, Cho KF, Rappold R, Thrun A, Tofaute M, Kim DJ, Moldavski O, Hurley JH, Zoncu R. Nat Cell Biol. 2018 Sep;20(9):1052-1063. doi: 10.1038/s41556-018-0148-6. Epub 2018 Jul 30. PubMed 30061680.
Backbone
  Vector backbone: pLVX
  Vector type: Lentiviral
Growth in bacteria
  Bacterial resistance: Ampicillin, 100 μg/mL
  Growth temperature: 37°C
  Growth strain: NEB Stable
  Copy number: Unknown
Gene/Insert
  Gene/Insert name: Flag-RagC (S75N)
  Species: H. sapiens (human)
  Mutation: S75N
  Entrez Gene: RRAGC (a.k.a. GTR2, RAGC, TIB929)
  Tag / fusion protein: Flag (N terminal on insert)
  Cloning method: Restriction Enzyme; 5′ cloning site Unknown (unknown if destroyed); 3′ cloning site Unknown (unknown if destroyed)
Terms and licenses: Academic/Nonprofit Terms; Industry Terms: Not Available to Industry
How to cite: pLVX Flag RagC S75N was a gift from Roberto Zoncu (Addgene plasmid # 112757 ; http://n2t.net/addgene:112757 ; RRID:Addgene_112757)
